Addgene plasmid #153252: pDGE654
Purpose: (Empty Backbone) M1E shuttle vector containing the Solanum lycopersicum U6 promoter for preparation of single guide RNA transcriptional units by cloning of hybridized oligonucleotides.
Depositing lab: Johannes Stuttmann. Depositing organization: Martin-Luther-Universitaet Halle-Wittenberg. Publication: Highly efficient multiplex editing: One-shot generation of 8x Nicotiana benthamiana and 12x Arabidopsis mutants. Stuttmann J, Barthel K, Martin P, Ordon J, Erickson JL, Herr R, Ferik F, Kretschmer C, Berner T, Keilwagen J, Marillonnet S, Bonas U. Plant J. 2021 Feb 12. doi: 10.1111/tpj.15197. PubMed 33577114.
Backbone
  Vector backbone: pUC57-BsaI
  Backbone size (bp): 2700
  Vector type: CRISPR
  Selectable markers: ccdB
Growth in bacteria
  Bacterial resistance: Chloramphenicol and Ampicillin, 25 & 100 μg/mL
  Growth temperature: 37°C
  Growth strain: ccdB Survival
  Copy number: High Copy
Gene/Insert
  Gene/Insert name: None
Terms and licenses: Academic/Nonprofit Terms; Industry Terms: Not Available to Industry
Depositor comments: Please visit https://www.biorxiv.org/content/10.1101/2020.03.31.018671v2 for bioRxiv preprint.
How to cite: pDGE654 was a gift from Johannes Stuttmann (Addgene plasmid # 153252 ; http://n2t.net/addgene:153252 ; RRID:Addgene_153252)
