[The description below was written by a language model from this plasmid's Addgene catalogue record and pLannotate feature annotations shown in this document.]
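Description:
pDGE654 is an empty CRISPR shuttle vector (designated an M1E module) built on a pUC57-BsaI backbone and used in E. coli to assemble single guide RNA transcriptional units for plant genome editing. It replicates from a high-copy ColE1/pUC-type origin and carries an ampicillin resistance gene (β-lactamase with its own promoter) on the backbone. Remnants of the pUC lineage are also annotated, including lacZα fragments, the lac promoter, operator and CAP binding site, and short bom, rop and lacI fragments. The sequenced plasmid is about 4.5 kb.

According to the catalogue entry, the functional cassette is driven by the Solanum lycopersicum (tomato) U6 promoter, a type of promoter commonly used to express small RNAs such as guide RNAs. This promoter is not picked up by the automated feature table, so its position cannot be confirmed from the annotation. What the table does show is a chloramphenicol resistance gene with its cat promoter, followed by a ccdA fragment and an intact ccdB toxin gene, lying immediately upstream of a partial Streptococcus pyogenes tracrRNA sequence that corresponds to the sgRNA scaffold.

This layout fits a counter-selectable dummy cassette. Hybridized oligonucleotides encoding the guide sequence are cloned in place of the CmR-ccdB segment, presumably joining the promoter to the scaffold, and unmodified plasmids are eliminated in ordinary ccdB-sensitive strains. The empty vector must therefore be maintained in a ccdB-tolerant strain under chloramphenicol and ampicillin selection. The associated publication concerns highly multiplexed editing in Nicotiana benthamiana and Arabidopsis. The "shuttle" designation suggests the finished sgRNA units are passed on to later multiplex assemblies, though the record does not detail those steps.
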