Features (pLannotate 1.2.2; 16 found; start..end, strand, type, name):
    137..236     +  misc_feature   bom (fragment): basis of mobility region from pBR322
    242..399     -  CDS            lacZα (fragment): LacZα fragment of β-galactosidase; lacZ fragment
    444..460     -  CDS            lacZα (fragment): LacZα fragment of β-galactosidase; lacZ fragment
    625..727     +  promoter       cat promoter: promoter of the E. coli cat gene encoding chloramphenicol acetyltransferase
    728..1386    +  CDS            CmR: chloramphenicol acetyltransferase; cat; confers resistance to chloramphenicol
   1568..1726    +  CDS            ccdA (fragment): CCDA_ECO57 - Also known as H, letA. Experimental evidence at protein level: Swiss-Prot protein existence level 1. Antitoxin component of a type II toxin-antitoxin (TA) system which inhibits the post-segregational killing (PSK) of plasmid-free cells, also referred to as a plasmid addiction system. Binds to and blocks the activity of CcdB; will also remove bound CcdB protein from the CcdB-GyrA complex by forming a CcdA-CcdB complex, a process termed rejuvenation. Functions as a transcriptional corepressor for the ccdAB operon, repression also requires CcdB (By similarity). From Escherichia coli
   1731..2033    +  CDS            ccdB: CCDB_ECOLI - Also known as G, letB, letD. Experimental evidence at protein level: Swiss-Prot protein existence level 1. Toxic component of a type II toxin-antitoxin (TA) system, functioning in plasmid maintainence. Responsible for the post- segregational killing (PSK) of plasmid-free cells, also referred to as a plasmid addiction system. Half-life of over 2 hours. Cell killing by CcdB is accompanied by filamentation, defects in chromosome and plasmid segregation, defects in cell division, formation of anucleate cells, decreased DNA synthesis and plasmid loss. Interferes with the activity of DN
   2092..2159    +  misc_RNA       tracrRNA (fragment): trans-activating CRISPR RNA for the Streptococcus pyogenes CRISPR/Cas9 system
   2262..2278    -  protein_bind   lac operator: The lac repressor binds to the lac operator to inhibit transcription in E. coli. This inhibition can be relieved by adding lactose or isopropyl-β-D-thiogalactopyranoside (IPTG). lac repressor encoded by lacI
   2286..2316    -  promoter       lac promoter: promoter for the E. coli lac operon
   2331..2352    -  protein_bind   CAP binding site: CAP binding activates transcription in the presence of cAMP. E. coli catabolite activator protein
   2365..2457    -  CDS            lacI (fragment): lac repressor; lacI; The lac repressor binds to the lac operator to inhibit transcription in E. coli. This inhibition can be relieved by adding lactose or isopropyl-β-D-thiogalactopyranoside (IPTG).
   2640..3228    -  rep_origin     ori: high-copy-number ColE1/pMB1/pBR322/pUC origin of replication
   3399..4259    -  CDS            AmpR: β-lactamase; bla; confers resistance to ampicillin, carbenicillin, and related antibiotics
   4260..4364    -  promoter       AmpR promoter: bla
   4459..35      +  CDS            rop (fragment) (across the origin): Rop protein, which maintains plasmids at low copy number; rop
>Addgene plasmid #153252 | pDGE654 | addgene full sequence | sequence record 305897 | Addgene NGS Result
TCGCGCGTTTCGGTGATGACGGTGAAAACCTCTGACACATGCAGCTCCCGGAGACGGTCACAGCTTGTCT
GTAAGCGGATGCCGGGAGCAGACAAGCCCGTCAGGGCGCGTCAGCGGGTGTTGGCGGGTGTCGGGGCTGG
CTTAACTATGCGGCATCAGAGCAGATTGTACTGAGAGTGCACCATATGCGGTGTGAAATACCGCACAGAT
GCGTAAGGAGAAAATACCGCATCAGGCGCCATTCGCCATTCAGGCTGCGCAACTGTTGGGAAGGGCGATC
GGTGCGGGCCTCTTCGCTATTACGCCAGCTGGCGAAAGGGGGATGTGCTGCAAGGCGATTAAGTTGGGTA
ACGCCAGGGTTTTCCCAGTCACGACGTTGTAAAACGACGGCCAGTGAATTCGAGCTCGGTACCTCGCGAA
TGCATCTAGATTGGTCTCATTGCGTTTTCCCAGTCACGACCAAGAGAAATAAGAAAAAGGCCGGCCCATT
TAGATTGAAGATCCAGGCCCAGGCCCGTAAAAGAAACCCAACAAGCAAATTCTCCCTCATCGCTTATACA
AAGCTACTTTGCCTCGTTTATATAGCGGAATATGAACATGTATGATTGAAGTCTTCTGAGACGTTGATCG
GCACGTAAGAGGTTCCAACTTTCACCATAATGAAATAAGATCACTACCGGGCGTATTTTTTGAGTTATCG
AGATTTTCAGGAGCTAAGGAAGCTAAAATGGAGAAAAAAATCACTGGATATACCACCGTTGATATATCCC
AATGGCATCGTAAAGAACATTTTGAGGCATTTCAGTCAGTTGCTCAATGTACCTATAACCAGACCGTTCA
GCTGGATATTACGGCCTTTTTAAAGACCGTAAAGAAAAATAAGCACAAGTTTTATCCGGCCTTTATTCAC
ATTCTTGCCCGCCTGATGAATGCTCATCCGGAATTCCGTATGGCAATGAAAGACGGTGAGCTGGTGATAT
GGGATAGTGTTCACCCTTGTTACACCGTTTTCCATGAGCAAACTGAAACGTTTTCATCGCTCTGGAGTGA
ATACCACGACGATTTCCGGCAGTTTCTACACATATATTCGCAAGATGTGGCGTGTTACGGTGAAAACCTG
GCCTATTTCCCTAAAGGGTTTATTGAGAATATGTTTTTCGTCTCAGCCAATCCCTGGGTGAGTTTCACCA
GTTTTGATTTAAACGTGGCCAATATGGACAACTTCTTCGCCCCCGTTTTCACCATGGGCAAATATTATAC
GCAAGGCGACAAGGTGCTGATGCCGCTGGCGATTCAGGTTCATCATGCCGTTTGTGATGGCTTCCATGTC
GGCAGAATGCTTAATGAATTACAACAGTACTGCGATGAGTGGCAGGGGGGGCGTAAACGCCGCGTGGATC
CGGCTTACTAAAAGCCAGATAACAGTATGCGTATTTGCGCGCTGATTTTTGCGGTATAAGAATATATACT
GATATGTATACCCGAAGTATGTCAAAAAGAGGTATGCTATGAAGCAGCGTATTACAGTGACAGTTGACAG
CGACAGCTATCAGTTGCTCAAGGCATATATGATGTCAATATCTCCGGTCTGGTAAGCACAACCATGCAGA
ATGAAGCCCGTCGTCTGCGTGCCGAACGCTGGAAAGCGGAAAATCAGGAAGGGATGGCTGAGGTCGCCCG
GTTTATTGAAATGAACGGCTCTTTTGCTGACGAGAACAGGGGCTGGTGAAATGCAGTTTAAGGTTTACAC
CTATAAAAGAGAGAGCCGTTATCGTCTGTTTGTGGATGTACAGAGTGATATTATTGACACGCCCGGGCGA
CGGATGGTGATCCCCCTGGCCAGTGCACGTCTGCTGTCAGATAAAGTCTCCCGTGAACTTTACCCGGTGG
TGCATATCGGGGATGAAAGCTGGCGCATGATGACCACCGATATGGCCAGTGTGCCGGTTTCCGTTATCGG
GGAAGAAGTGGCTGATCTCAGCCACCGCGAAAATGACATCAAAAACGCCATTAACCTGATGTTCTGGGGA
ATATAAATGTCAGGCTCCCTTATACACAGCCAGTCGAAGACTTGTTTCAGAGCTATGCTGGAAACAGCAT
AGCAAGTTGAAATAAGGCTAGTCCGTTATCAACTTGAAAAAGTGGCACCGAGTCGGTGCTTTTTTTTGCT
TAGAGACCTTATCGGATCCCGGGCCCGTCGACTGCAGAGGCCTGCATGCAAGCTTGGCGTAATCATGGTC
ATAGCTGTTTCCTGTGTGAAATTGTTATCCGCTCACAATTCCACACAACATACGAGCCGGAAGCATAAAG
TGTAAAGCCTGGGGTGCCTAATGAGTGAGCTAACTCACATTAATTGCGTTGCGCTCACTGCCCGCTTTCC
AGTCGGGAAACCTGTCGTGCCAGCTGCATTAATGAATCGGCCAACGCGCGGGGAGAGGCGGTTTGCGTAT
TGGGCGCTCTTCCGCTTCCTCGCTCACTGACTCGCTGCGCTCGGTCGTTCGGCTGCGGCGAGCGGTATCA
GCTCACTCAAAGGCGGTAATACGGTTATCCACAGAATCAGGGGATAACGCAGGAAAGAACATGTGAGCAA
AAGGCCAGCAAAAGGCCAGGAACCGTAAAAAGGCCGCGTTGCTGGCGTTTTTCCATAGGCTCCGCCCCCC
TGACGAGCATCACAAAAATCGACGCTCAAGTCAGAGGTGGCGAAACCCGACAGGACTATAAAGATACCAG
GCGTTTCCCCCTGGAAGCTCCCTCGTGCGCTCTCCTGTTCCGACCCTGCCGCTTACCGGATACCTGTCCG
CCTTTCTCCCTTCGGGAAGCGTGGCGCTTTCTCATAGCTCACGCTGTAGGTATCTCAGTTCGGTGTAGGT
CGTTCGCTCCAAGCTGGGCTGTGTGCACGAACCCCCCGTTCAGCCCGACCGCTGCGCCTTATCCGGTAAC
TATCGTCTTGAGTCCAACCCGGTAAGACACGACTTATCGCCACTGGCAGCAGCCACTGGTAACAGGATTA
GCAGAGCGAGGTATGTAGGCGGTGCTACAGAGTTCTTGAAGTGGTGGCCTAACTACGGCTACACTAGAAG
AACAGTATTTGGTATCTGCGCTCTGCTGAAGCCAGTTACCTTCGGAAAAAGAGTTGGTAGCTCTTGATCC
GGCAAACAAACCACCGCTGGTAGCGGTGGTTTTTTTGTTTGCAAGCAGCAGATTACGCGCAGAAAAAAAG
GATCTCAAGAAGATCCTTTGATCTTTTCTACGGGGTCTGACGCTCAGTGGAACGAAAACTCACGTTAAGG
GATTTTGGTCATGAGATTATCAAAAAGGATCTTCACCTAGATCCTTTTAAATTAAAAATGAAGTTTTAAA
TCAATCTAAAGTATATATGAGTAAACTTGGTCTGACAGTTACCAATGCTTAATCAGTGAGGCACCTATCT
CAGCGATCTGTCTATTTCGTTCATCCATAGTTGCCTGACTCCCCGTCGTGTAGATAACTACGATACGGGA
GGGCTTACCATCTGGCCCCAGTGCTGCAATGATACCGCGAGATCCACGCTCACCGGCTCCAGATTTATCA
GCAATAAACCAGCCAGCCGGAAGGGCCGAGCGCAGAAGTGGTCCTGCAACTTTATCCGCCTCCATCCAGT
CTATTAATTGTTGCCGGGAAGCTAGAGTAAGTAGTTCGCCAGTTAATAGTTTGCGCAACGTTGTTGCCAT
TGCTACAGGCATCGTGGTGTCACGCTCGTCGTTTGGTATGGCTTCATTCAGCTCCGGTTCCCAACGATCA
AGGCGAGTTACATGATCCCCCATGTTGTGCAAAAAAGCGGTTAGCTCCTTCGGTCCTCCGATCGTTGTCA
GAAGTAAGTTGGCCGCAGTGTTATCACTCATGGTTATGGCAGCACTGCATAATTCTCTTACTGTCATGCC
ATCCGTAAGATGCTTTTCTGTGACTGGTGAGTACTCAACCAAGTCATTCTGAGAATAGTGTATGCGGCGA
CCGAGTTGCTCTTGCCCGGCGTCAATACGGGATAATACCGCGCCACATAGCAGAACTTTAAAAGTGCTCA
TCATTGGAAAACGTTCTTCGGGGCGAAAACTCTCAAGGATCTTACCGCTGTTGAGATCCAGTTCGATGTA
ACCCACTCGTGCACCCAACTGATCTTCAGCATCTTTTACTTTCACCAGCGTTTCTGGGTGAGCAAAAACA
GGAAGGCAAAATGCCGCAAAAAAGGGAATAAGGGCGACACGGAAATGTTGAATACTCATACTCTTCCTTT
TTCAATATTATTGAAGCATTTATCAGGGTTATTGTCTCATGAGCGGATACATATTTGAATGTATTTAGAA
AAATAAACAAATAGGGGTTCCGCGCACATTTCCCCGAAAAGTGCCACCTGACGTCTAAGAAACCATTATT
ATCATGACATTAACCTATAAAAATAGGCGTATCACGAGGCCCTTTCGTC
